>Addgene plasmid #222462 | pCHW91069 | addgene full sequence | sequence record 454068 | Addgene NGS Result
GTCAAGCAGATCGTTCAAACATTTGGCAATAAAGTTTCTTAAGATTGAATCCTGTTGCCGGTCTTGCGAT
GATTATCATATAATTTCTGTTGAATTACGTTAAGCATGTAATAATTAACATGTAATGCATGACGTTATTT
ATGAGATGGGTTTTTATGATTAGAGTCCCGCAATTATACATTTAATACGCGATAGAAAACAAAATATAGC
GCGCAAACTAGGATAAATTATCGCGCGCGGTGTCATCTATGTTACTAGATCGACGCTTTACTTGTCTTCT
GCACGAAGTGGTTTAAACTATCAGTGTTTGACAGGATATATTGGCGGGTAAACCTAAGAGAAAAGAGCGT
TTATTAGAATAATCGGATATTTAAAAGGGCGTGAAAAGGTTTATCCGTTCGTCCATTTGTATGTGCATGC
CAACCACAGGGTTCCCCAGATCAGGCGCTGGCTGCTGAACCCCCAGCCGGAACTGACCCCACAAGGCCCT
AGCGTTTGCAATGCACCAGGTCATCATTGACCCAGGCGTGTTCCACCAGGCCGCTGCCTCGCAACTCTTC
GCAGGCTTCGCCGACCTGCTCGCGCCACTTCTTCACGCGGGTGGAATCCGATCCGCACATGAGGCGGAAG
GTTTCCAGCTTGAGCGGGTACGGCTCCCGGTGCGAGCTGAAATAGTCGAACATCCGTCGGGCCGTCGGCG
ACAGCTTGCGGTACTTCTCCCATATGAATTTCGTGTAGTGGTCGCCAGCAAACAGCACGACGATTTCCTC
GTCGATCAGGACCTGGCAACGGGACGTTTTCTTGCCACGGTCCAGGACGCGGAAGCGGTGCAGCAGCGAC
ACCGATTCCAGGTGCCCAACGCGGTCGGACGTGAAGCCCATCGCCGTCGCCTGTAGGCGCGACAGGCATT
CCTCGGCCTTCGTGTAATACCGGCCATTGATCGACCAGCCCAGGTCCTGGCAAAGCTCGTAGAACGTGAA
GGTGATCGGCTCGCCGATAGGGGTGCGCTTCGCGTACTCCAACACCTGCTGCCACACCAGTTCGTCATCG
TCGGCCCGCAGCTCGACGCCGGTGTAGGTGATCTTCACGTCCTTGTTGACGTGGAAAATGACCTTGTTTT
GCAGCGCCTCGCGCGGGATTTTCTTGTTGCGCGTGGTGAACAGGGCAGAGCGGGCCGTGTCGTTTGGCAT
CGCTCGCATCGTGTCCGGCCACGGCGCAATATCGAACAAGGAAAGCTGCATTTCCTTGATCTGCTGCTTC
GTGTGTTTCAGCAACGCGGCCTGCTTGGCCTCGCTGACCTGTTTTGCCAGGTCCTCGCCGGCGGTTTTTC
GCTTCTTGGTCGTCATAGTTCCTCGCGTGTCGATGGTCATCGACTTCGCCAAACCTGCCGCCTCCTGTTC
AAGACGACGCGAACGCTCCACGGCGGCCGATGGCGCGGGCAGGGCAGGGGGAGCCAGTTGCACGCTGTCG
CGCTCGATCTTGGCCGTAGCTTGCTGGACCATCGAGCCGACGGACTGGAAGGTTTCGCGGGGCGCACGCA
TGACGGTGCGGCTTGCGATGGTTTCGGCATCCTCGGCGGAAAACCCCGCGTCGATCAGTTCTTGCCTGTA
TGCCTTCCGGTCAAACGTCCGATTCATTCACCCTCCTTGCGGGATTGCCCCGACTCACGCCGGGGCAATG
TGCCCTTATTCCTGATTTGACCCGCCTGGTGCCTTGGTGTCCAGATAATCCACCTTATCGGCAATGAAGT
CGGTCCCGTAGACCGTCTGGCCGTCCTTCTCGTACTTGGTATTCCGAATCTTGCCCTGCACGAATACCAG
CGACCCCTTGCCCAAATACTTGCCGTGGGCCTCGGCCTGAGAGCCAAAACACTTGATGCGGAAGAAGTCG
GTGCGCTCCTGCTTGTCGCCGGCATCGTTGCGCCACATCTAGGATCTGCCAGGAACCGTAAAAAGGCCGC
GTTGCTGGCGTTTTTCCATAGGCTCCGCCCCCCTGACGAGCATCACAAAAATCGACGCTCAAGTCAGAGG
TGGCGAAACCCGACAGGACTATAAAGATACCAGGCGTTTCCCCCTGGAAGCTCCCTCGTGCGCTCTCCTG
TTCCGACCCTGCCGCTTACCGGATACCTGTCCGCCTTTCTCCCTTCGGGAAGCGTGGCGCTTTCTCATAG
CTCACGCTGTAGGTATCTCAGTTCGGTGTAGGTCGTTCGCTCCAAGCTGGGCTGTGTGCACGAACCCCCC
GTTCAGCCCGACCGCTGCGCCTTATCCGGTAACTATCGTCTTGAGTCCAACCCGGTAAGACACGACTTAT
CGCCACTGGCAGCAGCCACTGGTAACAGGATTAGCAGAGCGAGGTATGTAGGCGGTGCTACAGAGTTCTT
GAAGTGGTGGCCTAACTACGGCTACACTAGAAGAACAGTATTTGGTATCTGCGCTCTGCTGAAGCCAGTT
ACCTTCGGAAAAAGAGTTGGTAGCTCTTGATCCGGCAAACAAACCACCGCTGGTAGCGGTGGTTTTTTTG
TTTGCAAGCAGCAGATTACGCGCAGAAAAAAAGGATCTCAAGAAGATCCTTTGATCTTTTCTACGGGGTC
TGACGCTCAGTGGAACGAAAACTCACGTTAAGGGATTTTGGTCATGAGATTATCAAAAAGGATCTTCACC
TAGATCCTTTTAAATTAAAAATGAAGTTTTAAATCAATCTAAAGTATATATGAGTAAACTTGGTCTGACA
GTTACCAATGCTTAATCAGTGAGGCACCTATCTCAGCGATCTGTCTATTTCGTTCATCCATAGTTGCCTG
ACTCCCCGTCGTGTAGATAACTACGATACGGGAGGGCTTACCATCTGGCCCCAGTGCTGCAATGATACCG
CGAGAACCACGCTCACCGGCTCCAGATTTATCAGCAATAAACCAGCCAGCCGGAAGGGCCGAGCGCAGAA
GTGGTCCTGCAACTTTATCCGCCTCCATCCAGTCTATTAATTGTTGCCGGGAAGCTAGAGTAAGTAGTTC
GCCAGTTAATAGTTTGCGCAACGTTGTTGCCATTGCTACAGGCATCGTGGTGTCACGCTCGTCGTTTGGT
ATGGCTTCATTCAGCTCCGGTTCCCAACGATCAAGGCGAGTTACATGATCCCCCATGTTGTGCAAAAAAG
CGGTTAGCTCCTTCGGTCCTCCGATCGTTGTCAGAAGTAAGTTGGCCGCAGTGTTATCACTCATGGTTAT
GGCAGCACTGCATAATTCTCTTACTGTCATGCCATCCGTAAGATGCTTTTCTGTGACTGGTGAGTACTCA
ACCAAGTCATTCTGAGAATAGTGTATGCGGCGACCGAGTTGCTCTTGCCCGGCGTCAATACGGGATAATA
CCGCGCCACATAGCAGAACTTTAAAAGTGCTCATCATTGGAAAACGTTCTTCGGGGCGAAAACTCTCAAG
GATCTTACCGCTGTTGAGATCCAGTTCGATGTAACCCACTCGTGCACCCAACTGATCTTCAGCATCTTTT
ACTTTCACCAGCGTTTCTGGGTGAGCAAAAACAGGAAGGCAAAATGCCGCAAAAAAGGGAATAAGGGCGA
CACGGAAATGTTGAATACTCATACTCTTCCTTTTTCAATATTATTGAAGCATTTATCAAGGTTATTGTCT
CATGAGCGGATACATATTTGAATGTATTTAGAAAAATAAACAAATAGGGGTTCCGCGCACGAATTGGCCA
GCGCTGCCATTTTTGGGGTGAGGCCGTTCGCGGCCGAGGGGCGCAGCCCCTGGGGGGATGGGAGGCCCGC
GTTAGCGGGCCGGGAGGGTTCGAGAAGGGGGGGCACCCCCCTTCGGCGTGCGCGGTCACGCGCACAGGGC
GCAGCCCTGGTTAAAAACAAGGTTTATAAATATTGGTTTAAAAGCAGGTTAAAAGACAGGTTAGCGGTGG
CCGAAAAACGGGCGGAAACCCTTGCAAATGCTGGATTTTCTGCCTGTGGACAGCCCCTCAAATGTCAATA
GGTGCGCCCCTCATCTGTCAGCACTCTGCCCCTCAAGTGTCAAGGATCGCGCCCCTCATCTGTCAGTAGT
CGCGCCCCTCAAGTGTCAATACCGCAGGGCACTTATCCCCAGGCTTGTCCACATCATCTGTGGGAAACTC
GCGTAAAATCAGGCGTTTTCGCCGATTTGCGAGGCTGGCCAGCTCCACGTCGCCGGCCGAAATCGAGCCT
GCCCCTCATCTGTCAACGCCGCGCCGGGTGAGTCGGCCCCTCAAGTGTCAACGTCCGCCCCTCATCTGTC
AGTGAGGGCCAAGTTTTCCGCGAGGTATCCACAACGCCGGCGGCCGCGGTGTCTCGCACACGGCTTCGAC
GGCGTTTCTGGCGCGTTTGCAGGGCCATAGACGGCCGCCAGCCCAGCGGCGAGGGCAACCAGCCCGGTGA
GCGTCGCAAAGGAGATCCTGATCTGACTGATGGGCTGCCTGTATCGAGTGGTGATTTTGTGCCGAGCTGC
CGGTCGGGGAGCTGTTGGCTGGCTGGTGGCAGGATATATTGTGGTGTAAACAAATTGACGCTTAGACAAC
TTAATAACACATTGCGGACGTTTTTAATGTACTGGGGTGGATGCAGTGGGCCCCACTCTGTGAAGACAAA
CTAGAATTCGAGCTCGGAGAGTGGTCTTGGGAGAGCGATGCGTCTTTTCCGATGAACCGTTCCAGCAAAA
AAGACTAAGCGATGCGTCTTTTCCGCTGAACCGTTCCAGCAAAAAAGACTAAGCGATGCGTCTTTTCCGC
TGAACCGTTCCAGCAAAAAAGACTAGGAGAGCGATGCGTCTTTTCCGCTGAACCGTTCCAGCAAAAAAGA
CTATCCCGTCCTAATACCTCTACGTGCAAGCAGTATAAAAACAAAATACATAAACATAACTAAAATCTCA
TATCGTTGTAATTGTCATATACTAGTGGTAATTAAGTCCAGTTACACTTAAGGTTAAATTTGCTGACTCT
TTTTTACCTTTCATTTCTGAAACCATGGTGAGTAAAGGAGAAGAAAACAACTTAGCTATCATTAAAGAGT
TCATGCGCTTCAAAGTTCACATGGAGGGTTCTGTTAACGGTCACGAGTTCGAGATCGAAGGCGAAGGCGA
GGGCCGTCCGTATGAAGGCACCCAGACCGCCAAACTGAAAGTGACTAAAGGCGGCCCGCTGCCTTTTGCG
TGGGACATCCTGAGCCCGCAATTTATGTACGGTTCTAAAGCGTATGTTAAACACCCAGCGGATATCCCGG
ACTATCTGAAGCTGTCTTTTCCGGAAGGTTTCAACTGGGAGGTAGATTTATGCATCCTCTTGTCATGAGA
AGTCGAATTGTTCCCATTCTGTGTGTTGCAGCTACAGATGGAGATACATAGAGATACTCGTGGATTTTGC
TTAGTGTTGAGTTTTGTTCTGGTTGTGAACTAAAAGTTTATACATTTGCAGGAAATAAATAGCCTTTTGT
TTAAATCAAAAGGTCTTACCTATGTTAGTGTGAAGCATTGGATCCCAAAGAGAGAACTCCAAAATGCGAT
GAGGCATATTTAATCTTGTCTGGACTAGTAACAGGTTGGGATGACCACCTGTGAAGCTCCAACAGGATTG
CCTCCTCACGCAATGTTTGAGGTCTGATGTTCAATAGCTTGTTTTGTTTCACTTTGCTTTGGACTTTCTT
TTCGCCAATGAGCTATGTTTCTGATGGTTTTCACTCTTTTGGTGTGTAGAGAGTAATGAATTTTGAAGAT
GGTGGTGTCGTGACCGTCACTCAGGACTCCTCCCTGCAGGATGGCGAGTTCATCTATAAAGTTAAACTGC
GTGGTACTAATTTTCCATCTGATGGCCCGGTGATGCAGTGTAGGACGATGGGTTGGGAGGCGTCTACCGA
ACGCATGTATCCGGAAGATGGTGCGCTGAAAGGCGAAATTAAACAGCGCCTGAAACTGAAAGATGGCGGC
CATTATGACGCTGAAGTGAAAACCACGTACAAAGCCAAGAAACCTGTGCAGCTGCCTGGCGCGTACAATG
TGGATATTAAACTGGACATCTTATCTCATAATGAAGATTATACGATCGTAGAGCAATATGAGCGCGCGGA
GGGTCGTCATTCTACCGGTGGCATGGATGAACTATACAAAATGTGAGACCCCGACTGGAAAGCGGGCAGT
GAGCGCAACGCAATTAATGTGAGTTAGCTCACTCATTAGGCACCCCAGGCTTTACACTTTATGCTTCCGG
CTCGTATGTTGTGTGGAATTGTGAGCGGATAACAATTTCACACAGGAAACAGCTATGACCATGATTACGC
CAAGCTTGCATGCCTGCAGGTCGACTCTAGAGGATCCCCGGGTACCGAGCTCGAATTCACTGGCCGTCGT
TTTACAACGTCGTGACTGGGAAAACCCTGGCGTTACCCAACTTAATCGCCTTGCAGCACATCCCCCTTTC
GCCAGCTGGCGTAATAGCGAAGAGGCCCGCACCGATCGCCCTTCCCAACAGTTGCGCAGCCTGAATGGCG
AATGGCGCCTGATGCGGTATTTTCTCCTTACGCATCTGTGCGGTATTTCACACCGCATATGGTGCACTCT
CAGTACAATCTGCTCTGATGCCGCATAGTTAAGCCAGCCCCGACACCCGCCAACACCCGCTGACGCGCCC
TGACGGGCTTGTCTGCTCCCGGCATCCGGGTCTCAGCTT
Features (pLannotate 1.2.2; 21 found; start..end, strand, type, name):
      9..261     +  terminator     NOS terminator: nopaline synthase terminator and poly(A) signal
    309..333     +  misc_feature   RB T-DNA repeat: right border repeat from nopaline C58 T-DNA
    445..465     -  CDS            TetR (fragment): tetracycline resistance regulatory protein; tetR
    492..1637    -  CDS            trfA: TRFA_ECOLX - Experimental evidence at protein level: Swiss-Prot protein existence level 1. Also involved in plasmid copy number control, promoting intermolecular coupling of protein bound iterons at oriV, which inhibits replication initiation. From Escherichia coli.
   1973..2561    -  rep_origin     ori: high-copy-number ColE1/pMB1/pBR322/pUC origin of replication
   2732..3592    -  CDS            AmpR: β-lactamase; bla; confers resistance to ampicillin, carbenicillin, and related antibiotics
   3593..3697    -  promoter       AmpR promoter: bla
   3784..4415    -  rep_origin     oriV: incP origin of replication
   4507..4531    +  misc_feature   LB T-DNA repeat: left border repeat from nopaline C58 T-DNA
   4652..4697    +  promoter       CUP1 promoter (fragment): S. cerevisiae CUP1; inducible metallothionein promoter, regulated by Cu2+
   4698..4741    +  promoter       CUP1 promoter (fragment): S. cerevisiae CUP1; inducible metallothionein promoter, regulated by Cu2+
   4742..4785    +  promoter       CUP1 promoter (fragment): S. cerevisiae CUP1; inducible metallothionein promoter, regulated by Cu2+
   4788..4833    +  promoter       CUP1 promoter (fragment): S. cerevisiae CUP1; inducible metallothionein promoter, regulated by Cu2+
   4995..5291    +  CDS            mCherry2 (fragment): mCherry2 is a basic (constitutively fluorescent) red fluorescent protein published in 2017, derived from Discosoma sp.. It has very low acid sensitivity.
   5720..6130    +  CDS            mCherry2 (fragment): mCherry2 is a basic (constitutively fluorescent) red fluorescent protein published in 2017, derived from Discosoma sp.. It has very low acid sensitivity.
   6175..6196    +  protein_bind   CAP binding site: CAP binding activates transcription in the presence of cAMP. E. coli catabolite activator protein
   6211..6241    +  promoter       lac promoter: promoter for the E. coli lac operon
   6249..6265    +  protein_bind   lac operator: The lac repressor binds to the lac operator to inhibit transcription in E. coli. This inhibition can be relieved by adding lactose or isopropyl-β-D-thiogalactopyranoside (IPTG). lac repressor encoded by lacI
   6302..6358    -  misc_feature   MCS: pUC18/19 multiple cloning site
   6355..6512    +  CDS            lacZα (fragment): LacZα fragment of β-galactosidase; lacZ fragment
   6518..6617    -  misc_feature   bom (fragment): basis of mobility region from pBR322
