[The description below was written by a language model from this plasmid's Addgene catalogue record and pLannotate feature annotations shown in this document.]
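Description:
pCHW91069 is a Golden Gate (MoClo-style) Level 1 acceptor plasmid for position 3, built on the pICH47751 backbone and intended for plant expression and synthetic biology work. It is an empty backbone with no gene of interest. The vector is a binary T-DNA plasmid: nopaline-type left and right border repeats flank the cargo. The backbone carries the incP oriV with the trfA replication gene for broad-host-range maintenance, as needed in Agrobacterium, plus a high-copy ColE1/pUC origin for E. coli. Selection is by ampicillin resistance (bla with its own promoter).

Between the borders lies a copper-inducible expression cassette described as CBS4-miniDFR::mCherry2-HyP5SM-LacZ::nosT. Four tandem copper-responsive binding sites, annotated as fragments of the yeast CUP1 promoter, sit upstream of a minimal DFR promoter (recorded as Solanum lycopersicum). Downstream, the mCherry2 coding sequence is annotated as two fragments separated by a gap. This fits the HyP5SM element named in the record interrupting the reporter, although that element is not itself annotated. The associated publication describes a "suicide exon" strategy for suppressing leaky expression, to which this element presumably corresponds.

After mCherry2 comes a bacterial lacZα dropout cassette (CAP site, lac promoter and operator, MCS), followed by the NOS terminator. A coding part with AATG–GCTT overhangs replaces lacZα during Golden Gate assembly, allowing blue/white screening. The layout suggests the insert is placed behind the mCherry2-HyP5SM module, though the record does not state whether a fusion results. The system was developed for tightly regulated, copper-inducible transient expression in Nicotiana benthamiana. The copper-responsive activator is not annotated on this plasmid.
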