Addgene plasmid #222462: pCHW91069
Purpose: (Empty Backbone) Level 1 acceptor, Position 3 containing CBS4-miniDFR::mCherry2-HyP5SM-LacZ::nosT.
Depositing lab: Chih-Hang Wu. Depositing organization: Institute of Plant and Microbial Biology, Academia Sinica. Publication: Development of a tightly regulated copper-inducible transient gene expression system in Nicotiana benthamiana incorporating a suicide exon and Cre recombinase. Chiang BJ, Lin KY, Chen YF, Huang CY, Goh FJ, Huang LT, Chen LH, Wu CH. New Phytol. 2024 Oct;244(1):318-331. doi: 10.1111/nph.20021. Epub 2024 Jul 30. PubMed 39081031.
Backbone
  Vector backbone: pICH47751
  Vector type: Plant Expression, Synthetic Biology
Growth in bacteria
  Bacterial resistance: Ampicillin, 100 μg/mL
  Growth temperature: 37°C
  Growth strain: DH5alpha
  Copy number: High Copy
Gene/Insert
  Gene/Insert name: None
  Mutation: no
  Promoter: CBS4-miniDFR (Solanum lycopersicum)
  Cloning method: Golden Gate
  Sequencing primers: 5′ n/a
Terms and licenses: Academic/Nonprofit Terms; Industry Terms: Not Available to Industry
Depositor comments: Contains CBS4-miniDFR::mCherry2-HyP5SM-LacZ::nosT. Overhangs for insert: AATG-GCTT. Please visit https://doi.org/10.1101/2024.03.23.586378 for bioRxiv preprint.
How to cite: pCHW91069 was a gift from Chih-Hang Wu (Addgene plasmid # 222462 ; http://n2t.net/addgene:222462 ; RRID:Addgene_222462)
